>Addgene plasmid #130838 | MLKP2delKASH | addgene full sequence | sequence record 255274 | Addgene NGS Result
TGAGACTTTTCAACAAAGGGTAATATCGGGAAACCTCCTCGGATTCCATTGCCCAGCTATCTGTCACTTC
ATCAAAAGGACAGTAGAAAAGGAAGGTGGCACCTACAAATGCCATCATTGCGATAAAGGAAAGGCTATCG
TTCAAGATGCCCCTGCCGACAGTGGTCCCAAAGATGGACCCCCACCCACGAGGAGCATCGTGGAAAAAGA
AGACGTTCCAACCACGTCTTCAAAGCAAGTGGATTGATGTGATATCTCCACTGACGTAAGGGATGACGCA
CAATCCCACTATCCTTCGCAAGACCCTTCCTCTATATAAGGAAGTTCATTTCATTTGGAGAGGACTCCGG
TATTTTTACAACAATTACCACAACAAAACAAACAACAAACAACATTACAATTTACTATTCTAGTCGACCT
GCAGGCGGCCGCACTAGTGATATCACAAGTTTGTACAAAAAAGCAGGCTTAATGGTCTCCAAGGGGGAGG
AGCTGTTCACCGGCGTGGTCCCGATCCTGGTGGAGCTGGACGGGGATGTCAACGGCCACAAGTTCTCAGT
GTCCGGCGAGGGGGAGGGCGACGCGACATACGGGAAGCTCACTCTGAAGTTCATTTGCACGACCGGCAAG
CTCCCGGTTCCCTGGCCAACCCTGGTGACAACTCTCACGTACGGCGTCCAGTGCTTCTCCCGCTACCCGG
ACCACATGAAGCAGCATGATTTCTTCAAGAGCGCCATGCCAGAGGGCTACGTGCAGGAGCGCACCATCTT
CTTCAAGGACGATGGCAACTACAAGACCAGGGCGGAGGTGAAGTTCGAGGGGGACACGCTGGTCAACCGG
ATCGAGCTGAAGGGCATTGACTTCAAGGAGGATGGGAATATTCTGGGCCACAAGCTGGAGTACAACTACA
ATTCGCATAACGTTTACATCATGGCTGACAAGCAGAAGAACGGCATTAAGGTCAATTTCAAGATCCGCCA
CAATATTGAGGACGGCTCCGTCCAGCTGGCCGATCATTACCAGCAGAACACACCGATCGGGGACGGCCCT
GTCCTCCTGCCCGATAATCACTACCTGTCTACTCAGTCAGCCCTCTCCAAGGACCCGAACGAGAAGAGGG
ATCATATGGTTCTCCTGGAGTTCGTGACGGCGGCCGGGATCACCCTGGGCATGGACGAGCTGTACAAGGG
GGCCGGCGATTACAAGGACGATGACGATAAGGCGTACCCCTACGACGTCCCAGATTACGCGGGGGCTGGC
ATGCTCATGCACTACGACGTGGATAGGTCGGAGGACAGGCAGTCCGAGGAGGTCCAGTCTGCGTACCGCA
GGGACAGCGATATCGGCGAGGAGATGATCATTTCCAGCGAGGAGCAGAACGACGAGAATGAGTGGTCGTG
GGTGAACCAGGACAGGGATGGTGGCCCACTGGCTGAGTCTGTTTCGTCTCTCCACATGACCCAGCAGGTG
CTGGAGAATGAGATCCAGAAGCTCTCGGAGCTGGGGAAGGAGCTGGAGGCCGAGGAGAGCACGTCGGGCA
ACAAGGACCAGGATGTCATTGTTCTGCCATACGCTGAGGTGGACATGCTCAAGCTGAATGAGAAGATGGA
GCACCTGGAGCAGAAGGTGAAGGAGGTCTCTAACACAATCAGGGAGAAGGACCTCCGGCTGTCAAAGCTC
CAGATCCTGATTGGCACAGCGGACAGGGCCACTGTGGAGGAGGCTGCTGCGAGCATTGATCAGCTGGAGA
CCGAGTTCGAGCACCATCTGCAGGAGATCCTGGAGGCTGAGATTCAGTACCTCGTCATGATGAAGGCCCG
CCAGAATTGGCAGGTTAGGGCGGAGGACCAGATGGCTCTGGAGGAGCACAGGGCCTCAGCTGCGGGCGAT
AACACACGGATGCTCCTGAAGCTCCGCGAGACTGAGAGCAAGATCGTTATGCTCAAGGAGCAGGTGGACA
AGCTGGAGGTTAGGGAGAAGGATCTCTACCGGACCACGGAGGTGCTGAAGATGCAGTCACGCACCTTCAA
GGTCTCCCTCTTCGGCCTGGTTCAGCTCATCATGATGTGCCTCAGCCTGAAGATGTTCTTCGCTCAGGTG
GCTGCCGCATGAAACCCAGCTTTCTTGTACAAAGTGGTGATATCCCGCGGCCATGCTAGAGTCCGCAAAA
ATCACCAGTCTCTCTCTACAAATCTATCTCTCTCTATTTTTCTCCAGAATAATGTGTGAGTAGTTCCCAG
ATAAGGGAATTAGGGTTCTTATAGGGTTTCGCTCATGTGTTGAGCATATAAGAAACCCTTAGTATGTATT
TGTATTTGTAAAATACTTCTATCAATAAAATTTCTAATTCCTAAAACCAAAATCCAGTGACCTGCAGGCA
TGCGACGTCGGGCCCTCTAGAGGATCCCCGGGTACCGCGAATTATCGATCATGAGCGGAGAATTAAGGGA
GTCACGTTATGACCCCCGCCGATGACGCGGGACAAGCCGTTTTACGTTTGGAACTGACAGAACCGCAACG
TTGAAGGAGCCACTGAGCCGCGGGTTTCTGGAGTTTAATGAGCTAAGCACATACGTCAGAAACCATTATT
GCGCGTTCAAAAGTCGCCTAAGGTCACTATCAGCTAGCAAATATTTCTTGTCAAAAATGCTCCACTGACG
TTCCATAAATTCCCCTCGGTATCCAATTAGAGTCTCATATTCACTCTCAACTCGAATCCCCCCTATGAAA
AAGCCTGAACTCACCGCGACGTCTGTCGAGAAGTTTCTGATCGAAAAGTTCGACAGCGTCTCCGACCTGA
TGCAGCTCTCGGAGGGCGAAGAATCTCGTGCTTTCAGCTTCGATGTAGGAGGGCGTGGATATGTCCTGCG
GGTAAATAGCTGCGCCGATGGTTTCTACAAAGATCGTTATGTTTATCGGCACTTTGCATCGGCCGCGCTC
CCGATTCCGGAAGTGCTTGACATTGGGGAGTTCAGCGAGAGCCTGACCTATTGCATCTCCCGCCGTGCAC
AGGGTGTCACGTTGCAAGACCTGCCTGAAACCGAACTGCCCGCTGTTCTTCAGCCGGTCGCGGAGGCTAT
GGATGCTATCGCTGCGGCCGATCTTAGCCAGACGAGCGGGTTCGGCCCATTCGGACCGCAAGGAATCGGT
CAATACACTACATGGCGTGATTTCATATGCGCGATTGCTGATCCCCATGTGTATCACTGGCAAACTGTGA
TGGACGACACCGTCAGTGCGTCCGTCGCGCAGGCTCTCGATGAGCTGATGCTTTGGGCCGAGGACTGCCC
CGAAGTCCGGCACCTCGTGCACGCGGATTTCGGCTCCAACAATGTCCTGACGGACAATGGCCGCATAACA
GCGGTCATTGACTGGAGCGAGGCGATGTTCGGGGATTCCCAATACGAGGTCGCCAACATCTTCTTCTGGA
GGCCGTGGTTGGCTTGTATGGAGCAGCAGACGCGCTACTTCGAGCGGAGGCATCCGGAGCTTGCAGGATC
GCCAAGGCTCCGGGCGTATATGCTCCGCATTGGTCTTGACCAACTCTATCAGAGCTTGGTTGACGGCAAT
TTCGATGATGCAGCTTGGGCGCAGGGTCGATGCGACGCAATCGTCCGATCCGGAGCCGGGACTGTCGGGC
GTACACAAATCGCCCGCAGAAGCGCGGCCGTCTGGACCGATGGCTGTGTAGAAGTACTCGCCGATAGTGG
AAACCGACGCCCCAGCACTCGTCCGAGGGCAAAGGAATAGAGTAGATGCCGACCGAACAAGAGCTGATTT
CGAGAACGCCTCAGCCAGCAACTCGCGCGAGCCTAGCAAGGCAAATGCGAGAGAACGGCCTTACGCTTGG
TGGCACAGTTCTCGTCCACAGTTCGCTAAGCTCGCTCGGCTGGGTCGCGGGAGGGCCGGTCGCAGTGATT
CAGGAATTAATTCCCTAGAGTCAAGCAGATCGTTCAAACATTTGGCAATAAAGTTTCTTAAGATTGAATC
CTGTTGCCGGTCTTGCGATGATTATCATATAATTTCTGTTGAATTACGTTAAGCATGTAATAATTAACAT
GTAATGCATGACGTTATTTATGAGATGGGTTTTTATGATTAGAGTCCCGCAATTATACATTTAATACGCG
ATAGAAAACAAAATATAGCGCGCAAACTAGGATAAATTATCGCGCGCGGTGTCATCTATGTTACTAGATC
GACCGGCATGCAAGCTGATAATTCAATTCGGCGTTAATTCAGTACATTAAAAACGTCCGCAATGTGTTAT
TAAGTTGTCTAAGCGTCAATTTGTTTACACCACAATATATCCTGCCACCAGCCAGCCAACAGCTCCCCGA
CCGGCAGCTCGGCACAAAATCACCACTCGATACAGGCAGCCCATCAGTCCGGGACGGCGTCAGCGGGAGA
GCCGTTGTAAGGCGGCAGACTTTGCTCATGTTACCGATGCTATTCGGAAGAACGGCAACTAAGCTGCCGG
GTTTGAAACACGGATGATCTCGCGGAGGGTAGCATGTTGATTGTAACGATGACAGAGCGTTGCTGCCTGT
GATCAATTCGGGCACGAACCCAGTGGACATAAGCCTGTTCGGTTCGTAAGCTGTAATGCAAGTAGCGTAT
GCGCTCACGCAACTGGTCCAGAACCTTGACCGAACGCAGCGGTGGTAACGGCGCAGTGGCGGTTTTCATG
GCTTGTTATGACTGTTTTTTTGGGGTACAGTCTATGCCTCGGGCATCCAAGCAGCAAGCGCGTTACGCCG
TGGGTCGATGTTTGATGTTATGGAGCAGCAACGATGTTACGCAGCAGGGCAGTCGCCCTAAAACAAAGTT
AAACATCATGGGGGAAGCGGTGATCGCCGAAGTATCGACTCAACTATCAGAGGTAGTTGGCGTCATCGAG
CGCCATCTCGAACCGACGTTGCTGGCCGTACATTTGTACGGCTCCGCAGTGGATGGCGGCCTGAAGCCAC
ACAGTGATATTGATTTGCTGGTTACGGTGACCGTAAGGCTTGATGAAACAACGCGGCGAGCTTTGATCAA
CGACCTTTTGGAAACTTCGGCTTCCCCTGGAGAGAGCGAGATTCTCCGCGCTGTAGAAGTCACCATTGTT
GTGCACGACGACATCATTCCGTGGCGTTATCCAGCTAAGCGCGAACTGCAATTTGGAGAATGGCAGCGCA
ATGACATTCTTGCAGGTATCTTCGAGCCAGCCACGATCGACATTGATCTGGCTATCTTGCTGACAAAAGC
AAGAGAACATAGCGTTGCCTTGGTAGGTCCAGCGGCGGAGGAACTCTTTGATCCGGTTCCTGAACAGGAT
CTATTTGAGGCGCTAAATGAAACCTTAACGCTATGGAACTCGCCGCCCGACTGGGCTGGCGATGAGCGAA
ATGTAGTGCTTACGTTGTCCCGCATTTGGTACAGCGCAGTAACCGGCAAAATCGCGCCGAAGGATGTCGC
TGCCGACTGGGCAATGGAGCGCCTGCCGGCCCAGTATCAGCCCGTCATACTTGAAGCTAGACAGGCTTAT
CTTGGACAAGAAGAAGATCGCTTGGCCTCGCGCGCAGATCAGTTGGAAGAATTTGTCCACTACGTGAAAG
GCGAGATCACCAAGGTAGTCGGCAAATAATGTCTAGCTAGAAATTCGTTCAAGCCGACGCCGCTTCGCGG
CGCGGCTTAACTCAAGCGTTAGATGCACTAAGCACATAATTGCTCACAGCCAAACTATCAGGTCAAGTCT
GCTTTTATTATTTTTAAGCGTGCATAATAAGCCCTACACAAATTGGGAGATATATCATGCATGACCAAAA
TCCCTTAACGTGAGTTTTCGTTCCACTGAGCGTCAGACCCCGTAGAAAAGATCAAAGGATCTTCTTGAGA
TCCTTTTTTTCTGCGCGTAATCTGCTGCTTGCAAACAAAAAAACCACCGCTACCAGCGGTGGTTTGTTTG
CCGGATCAAGAGCTACCAACTCTTTTTCCGAAGGTAACTGGCTTCAGCAGAGCGCAGATACCAAATACTG
TCCTTCTAGTGTAGCCGTAGTTAGGCCACCACTTCAAGAACTCTGTAGCACCGCCTACATACCTCGCTCT
GCTAATCCTGTTACCAGTGGCTGCTGCCAGTGGCGATAAGTCGTGTCTTACCGGGTTGGACTCAAGACGA
TAGTTACCGGATAAGGCGCAGCGGTCGGGCTGAACGGGGGGTTCGTGCACACAGCCCAGCTTGGAGCGAA
CGACCTACACCGAACTGAGATACCTACAGCGTGAGCTATGAGAAAGCGCCACGCTTCCCGAAGGGAGAAA
GGCGGACAGGTATCCGGTAAGCGGCAGGGTCGGAACAGGAGAGCGCACGAGGGAGCTTCCAGGGGGAAAC
GCCTGGTATCTTTATAGTCCTGTCGGGTTTCGCCACCTCTGACTTGAGCGTCGATTTTTGTGATGCTCGT
CAGGGGGGCGGAGCCTATGGAAAAACGCCAGCAACGCGGCCTTTTTACGGTTCCTGGCCTTTTGCTGGCC
TTTTGCTCACATGTTCTTTCCTGCGTTATCCCCTGATTCTGTGGATAACCGTATTACCGCCTTTGAGTGA
GCTGATACCGCTCGCCGCAGCCGAACGACCGAGCGCAGCGAGTCAGTGAGCGAGGAAGCGGAAGAGCGCC
TGATGCGGTATTTTCTCCTTACGCATCTGTGCGGTATTTCACACCGCATATGGTGCACTCTCAGTACAAT
CTGCTCTGATGCCGCATAGTTAAGCCAGTATACACTCCGCTATCGCTACGTGACTGGGTCATGGCTGCGC
CCCGACACCCGCCAACACCCGCTGACGCGCCCTGACGGGCTTGTCTGCTCCCGGCATCCGCTTACAGACA
AGCTGTGACCGTCTCCGGGAGCTGCATGTGTCAGAGGTTTTCACCGTCATCACCGAAACGCGCGAGGCAG
GGTGCCTTGATGTGGGCGCCGGCGGTCGAGTGGCGACGGCGCGGCTTGTCCGCGCCCTGGTAGATTGCCT
GGCCGTAGGCCAGCCATTTTTGAGCGGCCAGCGGCCGCGATAGGCCGACGCGAAGCGGCGGGGCGTAGGG
AGCGCAGCGACCGAAGGGTAGGCGCTTTTTGCAGCTCTTCGGCTGTGCGCTGGCCAGACAGTTATGCACA
GGCCAGGCGGGTTTTAAGAGTTTTAATAAGTTTTAAAGAGTTTTAGGCGGAAAAATCGCCTTTTTTCTCT
TTTATATCAGTCACTTACATGTGTGACCGGTTCCCAATGTACGGCTTTGGGTTCCCAATGTACGGGTTCC
GGTTCCCAATGTACGGCTTTGGGTTCCCAATGTACGTGCTATCCACAGGAAAGAGACCTTTTCGACCTTT
TTCCCCTGCTAGGGCAATTTGCCCTAGCATCTGCTCCGTACATTAGGAACCGGCGGATGCTTCGCCCTCG
ATCAGGTTGCGGTAGCGCATGACTAGGATCGGGCCAGCCTGCCCCGCCTCCTCCTTCAAATCGTACTCCG
GCAGGTCATTTGACCCGATCAGCTTGCGCACGGTGAAACAGAACTTCTTGAACTCTCCGGCGCTGCCACT
GCGTTCGTAGATCGTCTTGAACAACCATCTGGCTTCTGCCTTGCCTGCGGCGCGGCGTGCCAGGCGGTAG
AGAAAACGGCCGATGCCGGGATCGATCAAAAAGTAATCGGGGTGAACCGTCAGCACGTCCGGGTTCTTGC
CTTCTGTGATCTCGCGGTACATCCAATCAGCTAGCTCGATCTCGATGTACTCCGGCCGCCCGGTTTCGCT
CTTTACGATCTTGTAGCGGCTAATCAAGGCTTCACCCTCGGATACCGTCACCAGGCGGCCGTTCTTGGCC
TTCTTCGTACGCTGCATGGCAACGTGCGTGGTGTTTAACCGAATGCAGGTTTCTACCAGGTCGTCTTTCT
GCTTTCCGCCATCGGCTCGCCGGCAGAACTTGAGTACGTCCGCAACGTGTGGACGGAACACGCGGCCGGG
CTTGTCTCCCTTCCCTTCCCGGTATCGGTTCATGGATTCGGTTAGATGGGAAACCGCCATCAGTACCAGG
TCGTAATCCCACACACTGGCCATGCCGGCCGGCCCTGCGGAAACCTCTACGTGCCCGTCTGGAAGCTCGT
AGCGGATCACCTCGCCAGCTCGTCGGTCACGCTTCGACAGACGGAAAACGGCCACGTCCATGATGCTGCG
ACTATCGCGGGTGCCCACGTCATAGAGCATCGGAACGAAAAAATCTGGTTGCTCGTCGCCCTTGGGCGGC
TTCCTAATCGACGGCGCACCGGCTGCCGGCGGTTGCCGGGATTCTTTGCGGATTCGATCAGCGGCCGCTT
GCCACGATTCACCGGGGCGTGCTTCTGCCTCGATGCGTTGCCGCTGGGCGGCCTGCGCGGCCTTCAACTT
CTCCACCAGGTCATCACCCAGCGCCGCGCCGATTTGTACCGGGCCGGATGGTTTGCGACCGCTCACGCCG
ATTCCTCGGGCTTGGGGGTTCCAGTGCCATTGCAGGGCCGGCAGACAACCCAGCCGCTTACGCCTGGCCA
ACCGCCCGTTCCTCCACACATGGGGCATTCCACGGCGTCGGTGCCTGGTTGTTCTTGATTTTCCATGCCG
CCTCCTTTAGCCGCTAAAATTCATCTACTCATTTATTCATTTGCTCATTTACTCTGGTAGCTGCGCGATG
TATTCAGATAGCAGCTCGGTAATGGTCTTGCCTTGGCGTACCGCGTACATCTTCAGCTTGGTGTGATCCT
CCGCCGGCAACTGAAAGTTGACCCGCTTCATGGCTGGCGTGTCTGCCAGGCTGGCCAACGTTGCAGCCTT
GCTGCTGCGTGCGCTCGGACGGCCGGCACTTAGCGTGTTTGTGCTTTTGCTCATTTTCTCTTTACCTCAT
TAACTCAAATGAGTTTTGATTTAATTTCAGCGGCCAGCGCCTGGACCTCGCGGGCAGCGTCGCCCTCGGG
TTCTGATTCAAGAACGGTTGTGCCGGCGGCGGCAGTGCCTGGGTAGCTCACGCGCTGCGTGATACGGGAC
TCAAGAATGGGCAGCTCGTACCCGGCCAGCGCCTCGGCAACCTCACCGCCGATGCGCGTGCCTTTGATCG
CCCGCGACACGACAAAGGCCGCTTGTAGCCTTCCATCCGTGACCTCAATGCGCTGCTTAACCAGCTCCAC
CAGGTCGGCGGTGGCCCATATGTCGTAAGGGCTTGGCTGCACCGGAATCAGCACGAAGTCGGCTGCCTTG
ATCGCGGACACAGCCAAGTCCGCCGCCTGGGGCGCTCCGTCGATCACTACGAAGTCGCGCCGGCCGATGG
CCTTCACGTCGCGGTCAATCGTCGGGCGGTCGATGCCGACAACGGTTAGCGGTTGATCTTCCCGCACGGC
CGCCCAATCGCGGGCACTGCCCTGGGGATCGGAATCGACTAACAGAACATCGGCCCCGGCGAGTTGCAGG
GCGCGGGCTAGATGGGTTGCGATGGTCGTCTTGCCTGACCCGCCTTTCTGGTTAAGTACAGCGATAACCT
TCATGCGTTCCCCTTGCGTATTTGTTTATTTACTCATCGCATCATATACGCAGCGACCGCATGACGCAAG
CTGTTTTACTCAAATACACATCACCTTTTTAGACGGCGGCGCTCGGTTTCTTCAGCGGCCAAGCTGGCCG
GCCAGGCCGCCAGCTTGGCATCAGACAAACCGGCCAGGATTTCATGCAGCCGCACGGTTGAGACGTGCGC
GGGCGGCTCGAACACGTACCCGGCCGCGATCATCTCCGCCTCGATCTCTTCGGTAATGAAAAACGGTTCG
TCCTGGCCGTCCTGGTGCGGTTTCATGCTTGTTCCTCTTGGCGTTCATTCTCGGCGGCCGCCAGGGCGTC
GGCCTCGGTCAATGCGTCCTCACGGAAGGCACCGCGCCGCCTGGCCTCGGTGGGCGTCACTTCCTCGCTG
CGCTCAAGTGCGCGGTACAGGGTCGAGCGATGCACGCCAAGCAGTGCAGCCGCCTCTTTCACGGTGCGGC
CTTCCTGGTCGATCAGCTCGCGGGCGTGCGCGATCTGTGCCGGGGTGAGGGTAGGGCGGGGGCCAAACTT
CACGCCTCGGGCCTTGGCGGCCTCGCGCCCGCTCCGGGTGCGGTCGATGATTAGGGAACGCTCGAACTCG
GCAATGCCGGCGAACACGGTCAACACCATGCGGCCGGCCGGCGTGGTGGTGTCGGCCCACGGCTCTGCCA
GGCTACGCAGGCCCGCGCCGGCCTCCTGGATGCGCTCGGCAATGTCCAGTAGGTCGCGGGTGCTGCGGGC
CAGGCGGTCTAGCCTGGTCACTGTCACAACGTCGCCAGGGCGTAGGTGGTCAAGCATCCTGGCCAGCTCC
GGGCGGTCGCGCCTGGTGCCGGTGATCTTCTCGGAAAACAGCTTGGTGCAGCCGGCCGCGTGCAGTTCGG
CCCGTTGGTTGGTCAAGTCCTGGTCGTCGGTGCTGACGCGGGCATAGCCCAGCAGGCCAGCGGCGGCGCT
CTTGTTCATGGCGTAATGTCTCCGGTTCTAGTCGCAAGTATTCTACTTTATGCGACTAAAACACGCGACA
AGAAAACGCCAGGAAAAGGGCAGGGCGGCAGCCTGTCGCGTAACTTAGGACTTGTGCGACATGTCGTTTT
CAGAAGACGGCTGCACTGAACGTCAGAAGCCGACTGCACTATAGCAGCGGAGGGGTTGGATCAAAGTACT
TTAAAGTACTTTAAAGTACTTTAAAGTACTTTGATCCCGAGGGGAACCCTGTGGTTGGCATGCACATACA
AATGGACGAACGGATAAACCTTTTCACGCCCTTTTAAATATCCGATTATTCTAATAAACGCTCTTTTCTC
TTAGGTTTACCCGCCAATATATCCTGTCAAACACTGATAGTTTAAACTGAAGGCGGGAAACGACAATCTG
ATCCAAGCTCAAGCTAAGCTTGAGCTCTCCCATATGGTCGACTAGAGCCAAGCTGATCTCCTTTGCCCCG
GAGATCACCATGGACGACTTTCTCTATCTCTACGATCTAGGAAGAAAGTTCGACGGAGAAGGTGACGATA
CCATGTTCACCACCGATAATGAGAAGATTAGCCTCTTCAATTTCAGAAAGAATGCTGACCCACAGATGGT
TAGAGAGGCCTACGCGGCAGGTCTCATCAAGACGATCTACCCGAGTAATAATCTCCAGGAGATCAAATAC
CTTCCCAAGAAGGTTAAAGATGCAGTCAAAAGATTCAGGACTAACTGCATCAAGAACACAGAGAAAGATA
TATTTCTCAAGATCAGAAGTACTATTCCAGTATGGACGATTCAAGGCTTGCTTCATAAACCAAGGCAAGT
AATAGAGATTGGAGTCTCTAAGAAAGTAGTTCCTACTGAATCAAAGGCCATGGAGTCAAAAATTCAGATC
GAGGATCTAACAGAACTCGCCGTGAAGACTGGCGAACAGTTCATACAGAGTCTTTTACGACTCAATGACA
AGAAGAAAATCTTCGTCAACATGGTGGAGCACGACACTCTCGTCTACTCCAAGAATATCAAAGATACAGT
CTCAGAAGACCAAAGGGCTAT
Features (pLannotate 1.2.2; 25 found; start..end, strand, type, name):
      1..345     +  promoter       CaMV 35S promoter: strong constitutive promoter from cauliflower mosaic virus
    298..344     +  promoter       minimal CaMV 35S promoter: minimal 35S promoter from cauliflower mosaic virus
    377..402     +  misc_feature   TMV Ω (fragment): translational enhancer from the tobacco mosaic virus 5'-leader sequence (Gallie et al., 1988)
    445..469     +  protein_bind   attB1: mutant version of attB; recombination site for the Gateway® BP reaction BP Clonase™
    472..1188    +  CDS            EGFP: EGFP is a basic (constitutively fluorescent) green fluorescent protein published in 1996, derived from Aequorea victoria. It is reported to be a rapidly-maturing weak dimer with moderate acid sensitivity.
   2114..2138    -  protein_bind   attB2: mutant version of attB; recombination site for the Gateway® BP reaction BP Clonase™
   2209..2368    +  polyA_signal   CaMV poly(A) signal (fragment): cauliflower mosaic virus polyadenylation signal
   2395..2417    -  misc_feature   MCS (fragment): pUC18/19 multiple cloning site
   2510..2689    +  promoter       NOS promoter: nopaline synthase promoter
   2725..3747    +  CDS            hph: KHYB_ECOLX - Experimental evidence at protein level: Swiss-Prot protein existence level 1. The aminoglycoside phosphotransferases achieve inactivation of their antibiotic substrates by phosphorylation. Only phosphorylates hygromycin and closely related compounds such as demethyl analogs and destomycin. From Escherichia coli.
   3768..3932    +  CDS            yokD (fragment): YOKD_BACSU - Experimental evidence at protein level: Swiss-Prot protein existence level 1. May contribute to antibiotic resistance. From Bacillus subtilis (strain 168).
   3948..4200    +  terminator     NOS terminator: nopaline synthase terminator and poly(A) signal
   4293..4317    -  misc_feature   LB T-DNA repeat: left border repeat from nopaline C58 T-DNA
   4576..4599    +  promoter       Pc promoter (fragment): intI1 (promoter lies within the coding sequence); class 1 integron promoter
   4775..4831    +  CDS            GmR (fragment): gentamycin acetyltransferase; aacC1; confers resistance to gentamycin
   4842..5629    +  CDS            SmR (fragment): aminoglycoside adenylyltransferase (Murphy, 1985); aadA; confers resistance to spectinomycin and streptomycin
   5875..6463    +  rep_origin     ori: high-copy-number ColE1/pMB1/pBR322/pUC origin of replication
   6649..6789    -  misc_feature   bom: basis of mobility region from pBR322
   6891..6930    -  CDS            rop (fragment): Rop protein, which maintains plasmids at low copy number; rop
   7133..7327    -  rep_origin     pVS1 oriV: origin of replication for the Pseudomonas plasmid pVS1 (Heeb et al., 2000)
   7393..8466    -  CDS            pVS1 RepA: replication protein from the Pseudomonas plasmid pVS1 (Heeb et al., 2000)
   8895..9524    -  CDS            pVS1 StaA: stability protein from the Pseudomonas plasmid pVS1 (Heeb et al., 2000)
  10084..10485   -  CDS            Y4CG_SINFN (fragment): Protein inferred from homology: Swiss-Prot protein existence level 3. From Sinorhizobium fredii (strain NBRC 101917 / NGR234).
  10855..10879   -  misc_feature   RB T-DNA repeat: right border repeat from nopaline C58 T-DNA
  10928..11569   +  CDS            IBMP_CAMVB (fragment): Experimental evidence at protein level: Swiss-Prot protein existence level 1. Enhances the ribosomal termination-reinitiation event leading to the translation of major open reading frames on the polycistronic viral RNAs. From Cauliflower mosaic virus (strain Bari 1) (CaMV).
