[The description below was written by a language model from this plasmid's Addgene catalogue record and pLannotate feature annotations shown in this document.]
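Description:
MLKP2delKASH is a plant expression construct built in the pH7WG2 Gateway binary T-DNA backbone, carrying a mutated version of the maize (Zea mays) LINC complex gene MLKP2. The annotated sequence is about 11.6 kb. It carries a ColE1/pBR322-type origin with a bom site for propagation in E. coli, plus the pVS1 oriV, RepA and StaA functions that allow stable replication in Agrobacterium. Bacterial selection is by spectinomycin through the aadA (SmR) gene, and the plasmid is recorded as low copy. Nopaline-type left and right border repeats define the transferred region, which also contains a hygromycin phosphotransferase (hph) cassette under the NOS promoter and NOS terminator for selecting transformed plant cells.

The payload sits between attB1 and attB2 sites left by Gateway recombination. It is driven by the strong constitutive CaMV 35S promoter, followed by a fragment of the TMV Ω translational enhancer, and it ends at a CaMV polyadenylation signal. According to the catalogue, the insert encodes MLKP2 with an N-terminal eGFP-FLAG-HA tag, with the KASH domain deleted and three alanine residues added. The feature table annotates only the EGFP reading frame. The stretch between EGFP and attB2, which presumably holds the epitope tags and the MLKP2 coding sequence, is not annotated.

KASH domains normally anchor outer nuclear membrane LINC proteins through interaction with SUN proteins, so a KASH-deleted fluorescent fusion of this kind would typically serve as a comparison construct for testing whether nuclear envelope localisation depends on that domain. The record itself states the purpose only as expression of a plant LINC fluorescent fusion protein for cell biology.
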