Addgene plasmid #130838: MLKP2delKASH
Purpose: Expression of plant LINC fluorescent fusion protein for cell biology
Depositing lab: Hank Bass. Depositing organization: Florida State University, Tallahassee. Publication: Identification and characterization of genes encoding the nuclear envelope LINC complex in the monocot species Zea mays. Gumber HK, McKenna JF, Estrada AL, Tolmie AF, Graumann K, Bass HW. J Cell Sci. 2019 Feb 11;132(3). pii: jcs.221390. doi: 10.1242/jcs.221390. PubMed 30659121.
Backbone
  Vector backbone: pH7WG2
  Vector type: Plant Expression
Growth in bacteria
  Bacterial resistance: Spectinomycin, 50 μg/mL
  Growth temperature: 37°C
  Growth strain: DH5alpha
  Copy number: Low Copy
Gene/Insert
  Gene/Insert name: MLKP2
  Species: Zea mays (maize)
  Mutation: Deletion of KASH domain, addition of three alanine residues
  Promoter: CaMV 35S
  Tag / fusion protein: eGFP-FLAG-HA (N terminal on insert)
  Cloning method: Gateway Cloning
  Sequencing primers: 5′ ATGGTCTCCAAGGGGGAGG; 3′ TGCGGACTCTAGCATGGCCG
Terms and licenses: Academic/Nonprofit Terms; Industry Terms
How to cite: MLKP2delKASH was a gift from Hank Bass (Addgene plasmid # 130838 ; http://n2t.net/addgene:130838 ; RRID:Addgene_130838)
